Addgene plasmid #142651: TFORF0584
Purpose: Lentiviral vector for overexpressing transcription factor ORFs with unique 24-bp barcodes. Barcodes facilitate identification of transcription factors in pooled screens.
Depositing lab: Feng Zhang. Depositing organization: Broad Institute. Publication: A transcription factor atlas of directed differentiation. Joung J, Ma S, Tay T, Geiger-Schuller KR, Kirchgatterer PC, Verdine VK, Guo B, Arias-Garcia MA, Allen WE, Singh A, Kuksenko O, Abudayyeh OO, Gootenberg JS, Fu Z, Macrae RK, Buenrostro JD, Regev A, Zhang F. Cell. 2023 Jan 5;186(1):209-229.e26. doi: 10.1016/j.cell.2022.11.026. PubMed 36608654.
Backbone
  Vector backbone: pLX_TRC317
  Backbone manufacturer: Broad Institute Genetic Perturbation Platform
  Backbone size w/o insert (bp): 8264
  Vector type: Mammalian Expression, Lentiviral
  Selectable markers: Puromycin
Growth in bacteria
  Bacterial resistance: Ampicillin, 100 μg/mL
  Growth temperature: 37°C
  Growth strain: NEB Stable
  Copy number: High Copy
Gene/Insert
  Gene/Insert name: SRF
  Species: H. sapiens (human)
  Insert size (bp): 1628
  Entrez Gene: SRF (a.k.a. MCM1)
  Promoter: EF1a
  Cloning method: Unknown
  Sequencing primers: 5′ GGGTGGAGACTGAAGTTAGGCCAG; 3′ CACATAGCGTAAAAGGAGCAACATAG
Terms and licenses: Academic/Nonprofit Terms; Industry Terms: Not Available to Industry
Depositor comments: NM_003131,ENST00000265354 . The transcription factor ORF portion of this plasmid was synthesized by Genewiz. Please test multiple small colonies in case of plasmid recombination. To make this collection available in a timely manner, a portion of this collection was not fully sequenced by Addgene. If an Addgene verified full plasmid sequence is not available, please contact us prior to placing an order to request the full sequence.
How to cite: TFORF0584 was a gift from Feng Zhang (Addgene plasmid # 142651 ; http://n2t.net/addgene:142651 ; RRID:Addgene_142651)
