[The description below was written by a language model from this plasmid's Addgene catalogue record and pLannotate feature annotations shown in this document.]
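Description:
TFORF0584 is a lentiviral mammalian expression plasmid built on the pLX_TRC317 backbone. It carries the human serum response factor (SRF) open reading frame as one member of a barcoded transcription factor ORF collection. The sequenced plasmid is about 9.9 kb. It is propagated in E. coli through a high-copy ColE1/pUC-type origin with ampicillin selection (AmpR), and an f1 origin and remnants of a lac/lacZα cloning region are also annotated in the bacterial portion. The depositor notes that the plasmid can recombine, which is common for constructs containing LTR repeats, and that the ORF portion was made by gene synthesis.

The viral cassette has a third-generation, self-inactivating layout. An RSV promoter is fused to a truncated HIV-1 5' LTR and drives genomic RNA production in packaging cells. It is followed by the Ψ packaging signal with a gag fragment, the RRE for Rev-dependent nuclear export, a cPPT/CTS element and a ΔU3 3' LTR, with an SV40 polyadenylation signal downstream. Two expression units sit between the LTRs. An SV40 early promoter drives puromycin N-acetyltransferase for selection of transduced cells, and the EF-1α promoter drives constitutive expression of SRF, with a WPRE downstream to enhance transcript stability and expression.

SRF binds serum response elements and, together with MRTF coactivators, regulates cytoskeletal and immediate-early genes. According to the record, each ORF in the collection is paired with a unique 24-bp barcode, although the barcode is not annotated in the feature table. A short U6 promoter fragment called between the ORF and the WPRE may be only a partial match. The barcode allows the overexpressed factor to be identified in pooled screens, such as directed differentiation studies.
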