Features (pLannotate 1.2.2; 31 found; start..end, strand, type, name):
      5..231     +  promoter       RSV promoter: Rous sarcoma virus enhancer/promoter
    232..412     +  LTR            5' LTR (truncated): truncated 5' long terminal repeat (LTR) from HIV-1
    459..584     +  misc_feature   HIV-1 Ψ: packaging signal of human immunodeficiency virus type 1
    568..931     +  CDS            HIV-1 gag (fragment): gag protein from human immunodeficiency virus 1; gag
   1077..1310    +  misc_feature   RRE: The Rev response element (RRE) of HIV-1 allows for Rev-dependent mRNA export from the nucleus to the cytoplasm.
   1687..1713    +  CDS            Rev (fragment): human immunodeficiency virus 1 (HIV-1) Rev protein; rev; enhances nuclear export of unspliced and incompletely spliced viral mRNAs
   1720..1743    +  promoter       SV40 promoter (fragment): SV40 early promoter
   1744..1815    +  promoter       SV40 promoter (fragment): SV40 enhancer and early promoter
   1839..1974    +  rep_origin     SV40 ori: SV40 origin of replication
   2020..2616    +  CDS            PuroR (fragment): puromycin N-acetyltransferase; pac from Streptomyces; confers resistance to puromycin
   2665..2782    +  misc_feature   cPPT/CTS: central polypurine tract and central termination sequence of HIV-1
   2847..2913    +  CDS            small t antigen (fragment): SV40 (simian virus 40) small t antigen
   2920..4098    +  promoter       EF-1α promoter: strong constitutive promoter for human elongation factor EF-1α
   4115..5638    +  CDS            SRF: SRF_HUMAN - Experimental evidence at protein level: Swiss-Prot protein existence level 1. SRF is a transcription factor that binds to the serum response element (SRE), a short sequence of dyad symmetry located 300 bp to the 5' of the site of transcription initiation of some genes (such as FOS). Together with MRTFA transcription coactivator, controls expression of genes regulating the cytoskeleton during development, morphogenesis and cell migration. The SRF-MRTFA complex activity responds to Rho GTPase-induced changes in cellular globular actin (G- actin) concentration, thereby coupling cytosk
   5654..5707    +  promoter       U6 promoter (fragment): RNA polymerase III promoter for human U6 snRNA
   5749..6337    +  misc_feature   WPRE: woodchuck hepatitis virus posttranscriptional regulatory element
   6388..6407    +  misc_feature   cPPT/CTS (fragment): central polypurine tract and central termination sequence of HIV-1
   6409..6642    +  LTR            3' LTR (ΔU3): self-inactivating 3' long terminal repeat (LTR) from HIV-1
   6720..6841    +  polyA_signal   SV40 poly(A) signal: SV40 polyadenylation signal
   6881..7016    +  rep_origin     SV40 ori: SV40 origin of replication
   7037..7055    -  promoter       T7 promoter: promoter for bacteriophage T7 RNA polymerase
   7063..7218    +  CDS            lacZα (fragment): LacZα fragment of β-galactosidase; lacZ fragment
   7223..7651    +  rep_origin     f1 ori (sequence partly withheld): f1 bacteriophage origin of replication; arrow indicates direction of (+) strand synthesis
   7704..7808    +  promoter       AmpR promoter: bla
   7809..8669    +  CDS            AmpR: β-lactamase; bla; confers resistance to ampicillin, carbenicillin, and related antibiotics
   8840..9428    +  rep_origin     ori: high-copy-number ColE1/pMB1/pBR322/pUC origin of replication
   9611..9703    +  CDS            lacI (fragment): lac repressor; lacI; The lac repressor binds to the lac operator to inhibit transcription in E. coli. This inhibition can be relieved by adding lactose or isopropyl-β-D-thiogalactopyranoside (IPTG).
   9716..9737    +  protein_bind   CAP binding site: CAP binding activates transcription in the presence of cAMP. E. coli catabolite activator protein
   9752..9782    +  promoter       lac promoter: promoter for the E. coli lac operon
   9790..9806    +  protein_bind   lac operator: The lac repressor binds to the lac operator to inhibit transcription in E. coli. This inhibition can be relieved by adding lactose or isopropyl-β-D-thiogalactopyranoside (IPTG). lac repressor encoded by lacI
   9851..9869    +  promoter       T3 promoter: promoter for bacteriophage T3 RNA polymerase
>Addgene plasmid #142651 | TFORF0584 | addgene full sequence | sequence record 397744 | Addgene NGS Result
TTAATGTAGTCTTATGCAATACTCTTGTAGTCTTGCAACATGGTAACGATGAGTTAGCAACATGCCTTAC
AAGGAGAGAAAAAGCACCGTGCATGCCGATTGGTGGAAGTAAGGTGGTACGATCGTGCCTTATTAGGAAG
GCAACAGACGGGTCTGACATGGATTGGACGAACCACTGAATTGCCGCATTGCAGAGATATTGTATTTAAG
TGCCTAGCTCGATACATAAACGGGTCTCTCTGGTTAGACCAGATCTGAGCCTGGGAGCTCTCTGGCTAAC
TAGGGAACCCACTGCTTAAGCCTCAATAAAGCTTGCCTTGAGTGCTTCAAGTAGTGTGTGCCCGTCTGTT
GTGTGACTCTGGTAACTAGAGATCCCTCAGACCCTTTTAGTCAGTGTGGAAAATCTCTAGCAGTGGCGCC
CGAACAGGGACTTGAAAGCGAAAGGGAAACCAGAGGAGCTCTCTCGACGCAGGACTCGGCTTGCTGAAGC
GCGCACGGCAAGAGGCGAGGGGCGGCGACTGGTGAGTACGCCAAAAATTTTGACTAGCGGAGGCTAGAAG
GAGAGAGATGGGTGCGAGAGCGTCAGTATTAAGCGGGGGAGAATTAGATCGCGATGGGAAAAAATTCGGT
TAAGGCCAGGGGGAAAGAAAAAATATAAATTAAAACATATAGTATGGGCAAGCAGGGAGCTAGAACGATT
CGCAGTTAATCCTGGCCTGTTAGAAACATCAGAAGGCTGTAGACAAATACTGGGACAGCTACAACCATCC
CTTCAGACAGGATCAGAAGAACTTAGATCATTATATAATACAGTAGCAACCCTCTATTGTGTGCATCAAA
GGATAGAGATAAAAGACACCAAGGAAGCTTTAGACAAGATAGAGGAAGAGCAAAACAAAAGTAAGACCAC
CGCACAGCAAGCGGCCGCTGATCTTCAGACCTGGAGGAGGAGATATGAGGGACAATTGGAGAAGTGAATT
ATATAAATATAAAGTAGTAAAAATTGAACCATTAGGAGTAGCACCCACCAAGGCAAAGAGAAGAGTGGTG
CAGAGAGAAAAAAGAGCAGTGGGAATAGGAGCTTTGTTCCTTGGGTTCTTGGGAGCAGCAGGAAGCACTA
TGGGCGCAGCGTCAATGACGCTGACGGTACAGGCCAGACAATTATTGTCTGGTATAGTGCAGCAGCAGAA
CAATTTGCTGAGGGCTATTGAGGCGCAACAGCATCTGTTGCAACTCACAGTCTGGGGCATCAAGCAGCTC
CAGGCAAGAATCCTGGCTGTGGAAAGATACCTAAAGGATCAACAGCTCCTGGGGATTTGGGGTTGCTCTG
GAAAACTCATTTGCACCACTGCTGTGCCTTGGAATGCTAGTTGGAGTAATAAATCTCTGGAACAGATTTG
GAATCACACGACCTGGATGGAGTGGGACAGAGAAATTAACAATTACACAAGCTTAATACACTCCTTAATT
GAAGAATCGCAAAACCAGCAAGAAAAGAATGAACAAGAATTATTGGAATTAGATAAATGGGCAAGTTTGT
GGAATTGGTTTAACATAACAAATTGGCTGTGGTATATAAAATTATTCATAATGATAGTAGGAGGCTTGGT
AGGTTTAAGAATAGTTTTTGCTGTACTTTCTATAGTGAATAGAGTTAGGCAGGGATATTCACCATTATCG
TTTCAGACCCACCTCCCAACCCCGAGGGGACCCATGCATTGCATCTCAATTAGTCAGCAACCAGGTGTGG
AAAGTCCCCAGGCTCCCCAGCAGGCAGAAGTATGCAAAGCATGCGTCTCAATTAGTCAGCAACCATAGTC
CCGCCCCTAACTCCGCCCATCCCGCCCCTAACTCCGCCCAGTTCCGCCCATTCTCCGCCCCATGGCTGAC
TAATTTTTTTTATTTATGCAGAGGCCGAGGCCGCCTCGGCCTCTGAGCTATTCCAGAAGTAGTGAGGAGG
CTTTTTTGGAGGCCTAGGCTTTTGCAAAAAGCTTTCTAGAGGTACCACCGGAGCTTACCATGACCGAGTA
CAAGCCCACGGTGCGCCTCGCCACCCGCGACGACGTCCCCAGGGCCGTACGCACCCTCGCCGCCGCGTTC
GCCGACTACCCCGCCACGCGCCACACCGTCGATCCGGACCGCCACATCGAGCGGGTCACCGAGCTGCAAG
AACTCTTCCTCACGCGCGTCGGGCTCGACATCGGCAAGGTGTGGGTCGCGGACGACGGCGCCGCCGTGGC
GGTCTGGACCACGCCGGAGAGCGTCGAAGCGGGGGCGGTGTTCGCCGAGATCGGCCCGCGCATGGCCGAG
TTGAGCGGTTCCCGGCTGGCCGCGCAGCAACAGATGGAAGGCCTCCTGGCGCCGCACCGGCCCAAGGAGC
CCGCGTGGTTCCTGGCCACCGTCGGCGTCTCGCCCGACCACCAGGGCAAGGGTCTGGGCAGCGCCGTCGT
GCTCCCCGGAGTGGAGGCGGCCGAGCGCGCCGGGGTGCCCGCCTTCCTGGAGACCTCCGCGCCCCGCAAC
CTCCCCTTCTACGAGCGGCTCGGCTTCACCGTCACCGCCGACGTCGAGGTGCCCGAAGGACCGCGCACCT
GGTGCATGACCCGCAAGCCCGGTGCCAGTTAACGAATTCTAGATCTTGAGACAAATGGCAGTATTCATCC
ACAATTTTAAAAGAAAAGGGGGGATTGGGGGGTACAGTGCAGGGGAAAGAATAGTAGACATAATAGCAAC
AGACATACAAACTAAAGAATTACAAAAACAAATTACAAAAATTCAAAATTTTCGGGTTTATTACAGGGAC
AGCAGAGATCCACTTTGGCGCCGGCTCGAGGCCTGCAGGTGCAAAGATGGATAAAGTTTTAAACAGAGAG
GAATCTTTGCAGCTAATGGACCTTCTAGGTCTTGAAAGGAGTGGGAATTGGCTCCGGTGCCCGTCAGTGG
GCAGAGCGCACATCGCCCACAGTCCCCGAGAAGTTGGGGGGAGGGGTCGGCAATTGAACCGGTGCCTAGA
GAAGGTGGCGCGGGGTAAACTGGGAAAGTGATGTCGTGTACTGGCTCCGCCTTTTTCCCGAGGGTGGGGG
AGAACCGTATATAAGTGCAGTAGTCGCCGTGAACGTTCTTTTTCGCAACGGGTTTGCCGCCAGAACACAG
GTAAGTGCCGTGTGTGGTTCCCGCGGGCCTGGCCTCTTTACGGGTTATGGCCCTTGCGTGCCTTGAATTA
CTTCCACCTGGCTGCAGTACGTGATTCTTGATCCCGAGCTTCGGGTTGGAAGTGGGTGGGAGAGTTCGAG
GCCTTGCGCTTAAGGAGCCCCTTCGCCTCGTGCTTGAGTTGAGGCCTGGCCTGGGCGCTGGGGCCGCCGC
GTGCGAATCTGGTGGCACCTTCGCGCCTGTCTCGCTGCTTTCGATAAGTCTCTAGCCATTTAAAATTTTT
GATGACCTGCTGCGACGCTTTTTTTCTGGCAAGATAGTCTTGTAAATGCGGGCCAAGATCTGCACACTGG
TATTTCGGTTTTTGGGGCCGCGGGCGGCGACGGGGCCCGTGCGTCCCAGCGCACATGTTCGGCGAGGCGG
GGCCTGCGAGCGCGGCCACCGAGAATCGGACGGGGGTAGTCTCAAGCTGGCCGGCCTGCTCTGGTGCCTG
GCCTCGCGCCGCCGTGTATCGCCCCGCCCTGGGCGGCAAGGCTGGCCCGGTCGGCACCAGTTGCGTGAGC
GGAAAGATGGCCGCTTCCCGGCCCTGCTGCAGGGAGCTCAAAATGGAGGACGCGGCGCTCGGGAGAGCGG
GCGGGTGAGTCACCCACACAAAGGAAAAGGGCCTTTCCGTCCTCAGCCGTCGCTTCATGTGACTCCACGG
AGTACCGGGCGCCGTCCAGGCACCTCGATTAGTTCTCGAGCTTTTGGAGTACGTCGTCTTTAGGTTGGGG
GGAGGGGTTTTATGCGATGGAGTTTCCCCACACTGAGTGGGTGGAGACTGAAGTTAGGCCAGCTTGGCAC
TTGATGTAATTCTCCTTGGAATTTGCCCTTTTTGAGTTTGGATCTTGGTTCATTCTCAAGCCTCAGACAG
TGGTTCAAAGTTTTTTTCTTCCATTTCAGGTGTCGTGAGGCTAGCACCGCCACCATGTTACCGACCCAAG
CTGGGGCCGCGGCGGCTCTGGGCCGGGGCTCGGCCCTGGGGGGCAGCCTGAACCGGACCCCGACGGGGCG
GCCGGGCGGCGGCGGCGGGACACGCGGGGCTAACGGGGGCCGGGTCCCCGGGAATGGCGCGGGGCTCGGG
CCCGGCCGCCTGGAGCGGGAGGCTGCGGCAGCGGCGGCAACCACCCCGGCGCCCACCGCGGGGGCCCTCT
ACAGCGGCAGCGAGGGCGACTCGGAGTCGGGCGAGGAGGAGGAGCTGGGCGCCGAGCGGCGCGGCCTGAA
GCGGAGCCTGAGCGAGATGGAGATCGGTATGGTGGTCGGTGGGCCCGAGGCGTCGGCAGCGGCCACCGGG
GGCTACGGGCCGGTGAGCGGCGCGGTGAGCGGGGCCAAGCCGGGTAAGAAGACCCGGGGCCGCGTGAAGA
TCAAGATGGAGTTCATCGACAACAAGCTGCGGCGCTACACGACCTTCAGCAAGAGGAAGACGGGCATCAT
GAAGAAGGCCTATGAGCTGTCCACGCTGACAGGGACACAGGTGCTGTTGCTGGTGGCCAGTGAGACAGGC
CATGTGTATACCTTTGCCACCCGAAAACTGCAGCCCATGATCACCAGTGAGACCGGCAAGGCACTGATTC
AGACCTGCCTCAACTCGCCAGACTCTCCACCCCGTTCAGACCCCACAACAGACCAGAGAATGAGTGCCAC
TGGCTTTGAAGAGACAGATCTCACCTACCAGGTGTCGGAGTCTGACAGCAGTGGGGAGACCAAGGACACA
CTGAAGCCGGCGTTCACAGTCACCAACCTGCCGGGTACAACCTCCACCATCCAAACAGCACCTAGCACCT
CTACCACCATGCAAGTCAGCAGCGGCCCCTCCTTTCCCATCACCAACTACCTGGCACCAGTGTCTGCTAG
TGTCAGCCCCAGTGCTGTCAGCAGTGCCAATGGGACTGTGCTGAAGAGTACAGGCAGCGGCCCTGTCTCC
TCTGGGGGCCTTATGCAGCTGCCTACCAGCTTCACCCTCATGCCTGGTGGGGCAGTGGCCCAGCAGGTCC
CAGTGCAGGCCATTCAAGTGCACCAGGCCCCACAGCAAGCGTCTCCCTCCCGTGACAGCAGCACAGACCT
CACGCAGACCTCCTCCAGCGGGACAGTGACGCTGCCCGCCACCATCATGACGTCATCCGTGCCCACAACT
GTGGGTGGCCACATGATGTACCCTAGCCCGCATGCGGTGATGTATGCCCCCACCTCGGGCCTGGGTGATG
GCAGCCTCACCGTGCTGAATGCCTTCTCCCAGGCACCATCCACCATGCAGGTGTCACACAGCCAGGTCCA
GGAGCCAGGTGGCGTCCCCCAGGTGTTCCTGACAGCATCATCTGGGACAGTGCAGATCCCTGTTTCAGCA
GTTCAGCTCCACCAGATGGCTGTGATAGGGCAGCAGGCCGGGAGCAGCAGCAACCTCACCGAGCTACAGG
TGGTGAACCTGGACACCGCCCACAGCACCAAGAGTGAATAGTAATGAACTAGTCCGTAACTTGAAAGTAT
TTCGATTTCTTGGCTTTATATATCTTGTGGAAAGGACGAGCTGGGTCGGACTAAGCGGGTCTGACGCGTT
AAGTCGACAATCAACCTCTGGATTACAAAATTTGTGAAAGATTGACTGGTATTCTTAACTATGTTGCTCC
TTTTACGCTATGTGGATACGCTGCTTTAATGCCTTTGTATCATGCTATTGCTTCCCGTATGGCTTTCATT
TTCTCCTCCTTGTATAAATCCTGGTTGCTGTCTCTTTATGAGGAGTTGTGGCCCGTTGTCAGGCAACGTG
GCGTGGTGTGCACTGTGTTTGCTGACGCAACCCCCACTGGTTGGGGCATTGCCACCACCTGTCAGCTCCT
TTCCGGGACTTTCGCTTTCCCCCTCCCTATTGCCACGGCGGAACTCATCGCCGCCTGCCTTGCCCGCTGC
TGGACAGGGGCTCGGCTGTTGGGCACTGACAATTCCGTGGTGTTGTCGGGGAAATCATCGTCCTTTCCTT
GGCTGCTCGCCTGTGTTGCCACCTGGATTCTGCGCGGGACGTCCTTCTGCTACGTCCCTTCGGCCCTCAA
TCCAGCGGACCTTCCTTCCCGCGGCCTGCTGCCGGCTCTGCGGCCTCTTCCGCGTCTTCGCCTTCGCCCT
CAGACGAGTCGGATCTCCCTTTGGGCCGCCTCCCCGCGTCGACTTTAAGACCAATGACTTACAAGGCAGC
TGTAGATCTTAGCCACTTTTTAAAAGAAAAGGGGGGACTGGAAGGGCTAATTCACTCCCAACGAAGACAA
GATCTGCTTTTTGCTTGTACTGGGTCTCTCTGGTTAGACCAGATCTGAGCCTGGGAGCTCTCTGGCTAAC
TAGGGAACCCACTGCTTAAGCCTCAATAAAGCTTGCCTTGAGTGCTTCAAGTAGTGTGTGCCCGTCTGTT
GTGTGACTCTGGTAACTAGAGATCCCTCAGACCCTTTTAGTCAGTGTGGAAAATCTCTAGCAGTACGTAT
AGTAGTTCATGTCATCTTATTATTCAGTATTTATAACTTGCAAAGAAATGAATATCAGAGAGTGAGAGGA
ACTTGTTTATTGCAGCTTATAATGGTTACAAATAAAGCAATAGCATCACAAATTTCACAAATAAAGCATT
TTTTTCACTGCATTCTAGTTGTGGTTTGTCCAAACTCATCAATGTATCTTATCATGTCTGGCTCTAGCTA
TCCCGCCCCTAACTCCGCCCATCCCGCCCCTAACTCCGCCCAGTTCCGCCCATTCTCCGCCCCATGGCTG
ACTAATTTTTTTTATTTATGCAGAGGCCGAGGCCGCCTCGGCCTCTGAGCTATTCCAGAAGTAGTGAGGA
GGCTTTTTTGGAGGCCTAGGGACGTACCCAATTCGCCCTATAGTGAGTCGTATTACGCGCGCTCACTGGC
CGTCGTTTTACAACGTCGTGACTGGGAAAACCCTGGCGTTACCCAACTTAATCGCCTTGCAGCACATCCC
CCTTTCGCCAGCTGGCGTAATAGCGAAGAGGCCCGCACCGATCGCCCTTCCCAACAGTTGCGCAGCCTGA
ATGGCGAATGGG
[124 nt withheld, positions 7223-7346]
C
[91 nt withheld, positions 7348-7438]
A
[49 nt withheld, positions 7440-7488]
CCTTTGACGTTGGAGTCCACGTTCTTT
[37 nt withheld, positions 7516-7552]
ACCCTATCTCGGTCTATTCTTTTGATTTATAAGGGATTTTGCCGATTTCGGCCTATTGGTTAAAAAATGA
GCTGATTTAACAAAAATTTAACGCGAATTTTAACAAAATATTAACGCTTACAATTTAGGTGGCACTTTTC
GGGGAAATGTGCGCGGAACCCCTATTTGTTTATTTTTCTAAATACATTCAAATATGTATCCGCTCATGAG
ACAATAACCCTGATAAATGCTTCAATAATATTGAAAAAGGAAGAGTATGAGTATTCAACATTTCCGTGTC
GCCCTTATTCCCTTTTTTGCGGCATTTTGCCTTCCTGTTTTTGCTCACCCAGAAACGCTGGTGAAAGTAA
AAGATGCTGAAGATCAGTTGGGTGCACGAGTGGGTTACATCGAACTGGATCTCAACAGCGGTAAGATCCT
TGAGAGTTTTCGCCCCGAAGAACGTTTTCCAATGATGAGCACTTTTAAAGTTCTGCTATGTGGCGCGGTA
TTATCCCGTATTGACGCCGGGCAAGAGCAACTCGGTCGCCGCATACACTATTCTCAGAATGACTTGGTTG
AGTACTCACCAGTCACAGAAAAGCATCTTACGGATGGCATGACAGTAAGAGAATTATGCAGTGCTGCCAT
AACCATGAGTGATAACACTGCGGCCAACTTACTTCTGACAACGATCGGAGGACCGAAGGAGCTAACCGCT
TTTTTGCACAACATGGGGGATCATGTAACTCGCCTTGATCGTTGGGAACCGGAGCTGAATGAAGCCATAC
CAAACGACGAGCGTGACACCACGATGCCTGTAGCAATGGCAACAACGTTGCGCAAACTATTAACTGGCGA
ACTACTTACTCTAGCTTCCCGGCAACAATTAATAGACTGGATGGAGGCGGATAAAGTTGCAGGACCACTT
CTGCGCTCGGCCCTTCCGGCTGGCTGGTTTATTGCTGATAAATCTGGAGCCGGTGAGCGTGGGTCTCGCG
GTATCATTGCAGCACTGGGGCCAGATGGTAAGCCCTCCCGTATCGTAGTTATCTACACGACGGGGAGTCA
GGCAACTATGGATGAACGAAATAGACAGATCGCTGAGATAGGTGCCTCACTGATTAAGCATTGGTAACTG
TCAGACCAAGTTTACTCATATATACTTTAGATTGATTTAAAACTTCATTTTTAATTTAAAAGGATCTAGG
TGAAGATCCTTTTTGATAATCTCATGACCAAAATCCCTTAACGTGAGTTTTCGTTCCACTGAGCGTCAGA
CCCCGTAGAAAAGATCAAAGGATCTTCTTGAGATCCTTTTTTTCTGCGCGTAATCTGCTGCTTGCAAACA
AAAAAACCACCGCTACCAGCGGTGGTTTGTTTGCCGGATCAAGAGCTACCAACTCTTTTTCCGAAGGTAA
CTGGCTTCAGCAGAGCGCAGATACCAAATACTGTTCTTCTAGTGTAGCCGTAGTTAGGCCACCACTTCAA
GAACTCTGTAGCACCGCCTACATACCTCGCTCTGCTAATCCTGTTACCAGTGGCTGCTGCCAGTGGCGAT
AAGTCGTGTCTTACCGGGTTGGACTCAAGACGATAGTTACCGGATAAGGCGCAGCGGTCGGGCTGAACGG
GGGGTTCGTGCACACAGCCCAGCTTGGAGCGAACGACCTACACCGAACTGAGATACCTACAGCGTGAGCT
ATGAGAAAGCGCCACGCTTCCCGAAGGGAGAAAGGCGGACAGGTATCCGGTAAGCGGCAGGGTCGGAACA
GGAGAGCGCACGAGGGAGCTTCCAGGGGGAAACGCCTGGTATCTTTATAGTCCTGTCGGGTTTCGCCACC
TCTGACTTGAGCGTCGATTTTTGTGATGCTCGTCAGGGGGGCGGAGCCTATGGAAAAACGCCAGCAACGC
GGCCTTTTTACGGTTCCTGGCCTTTTGCTGGCCTTTTGCTCACATGTTCTTTCCTGCGTTATCCCCTGAT
TCTGTGGATAACCGTATTACCGCCTTTGAGTGAGCTGATACCGCTCGCCGCAGCCGAACGACCGAGCGCA
GCGAGTCAGTGAGCGAGGAAGCGGAAGAGCGCCCAATACGCAAACCGCCTCTCCCCGCGCGTTGGCCGAT
TCATTAATGCAGCTGGCACGACAGGTTTCCCGACTGGAAAGCGGGCAGTGAGCGCAACGCAATTAATGTG
AGTTAGCTCACTCATTAGGCACCCCAGGCTTTACACTTTATGCTTCCGGCTCGTATGTTGTGTGGAATTG
TGAGCGGATAACAATTTCACACAGGAAACAGCTATGACCATGATTACGCCAAGCGCGCAATTAACCCTCA
CTAAAGGGAACAAAAGCTGGAGCTGCAAGC
