>Addgene plasmid #142651 | TFORF0584 | depositor partial sequence | sequence record 280091 | Insert
ACCGCCACCATGTTACCGACCCAAGCTGGGGCCGCGGCGGCTCTGGGCCGGGGCTCGGCCCTGGGGGGCA
GCCTGAACCGGACCCCGACGGGGCGGCCGGGCGGCGGCGGCGGGACACGCGGGGCTAACGGGGGCCGGGT
CCCCGGGAATGGCGCGGGGCTCGGGCCCGGCCGCCTGGAGCGGGAGGCTGCGGCAGCGGCGGCAACCACC
CCGGCGCCCACCGCGGGGGCCCTCTACAGCGGCAGCGAGGGCGACTCGGAGTCGGGCGAGGAGGAGGAGC
TGGGCGCCGAGCGGCGCGGCCTGAAGCGGAGCCTGAGCGAGATGGAGATCGGTATGGTGGTCGGTGGGCC
CGAGGCGTCGGCAGCGGCCACCGGGGGCTACGGGCCGGTGAGCGGCGCGGTGAGCGGGGCCAAGCCGGGT
AAGAAGACCCGGGGCCGCGTGAAGATCAAGATGGAGTTCATCGACAACAAGCTGCGGCGCTACACGACCT
TCAGCAAGAGGAAGACGGGCATCATGAAGAAGGCCTATGAGCTGTCCACGCTGACAGGGACACAGGTGCT
GTTGCTGGTGGCCAGTGAGACAGGCCATGTGTATACCTTTGCCACCCGAAAACTGCAGCCCATGATCACC
AGTGAGACCGGCAAGGCACTGATTCAGACCTGCCTCAACTCGCCAGACTCTCCACCCCGTTCAGACCCCA
CAACAGACCAGAGAATGAGTGCCACTGGCTTTGAAGAGACAGATCTCACCTACCAGGTGTCGGAGTCTGA
CAGCAGTGGGGAGACCAAGGACACACTGAAGCCGGCGTTCACAGTCACCAACCTGCCGGGTACAACCTCC
ACCATCCAAACAGCACCTAGCACCTCTACCACCATGCAAGTCAGCAGCGGCCCCTCCTTTCCCATCACCA
ACTACCTGGCACCAGTGTCTGCTAGTGTCAGCCCCAGTGCTGTCAGCAGTGCCAATGGGACTGTGCTGAA
GAGTACAGGCAGCGGCCCTGTCTCCTCTGGGGGCCTTATGCAGCTGCCTACCAGCTTCACCCTCATGCCT
GGTGGGGCAGTGGCCCAGCAGGTCCCAGTGCAGGCCATTCAAGTGCACCAGGCCCCACAGCAAGCGTCTC
CCTCCCGTGACAGCAGCACAGACCTCACGCAGACCTCCTCCAGCGGGACAGTGACGCTGCCCGCCACCAT
CATGACGTCATCCGTGCCCACAACTGTGGGTGGCCACATGATGTACCCTAGCCCGCATGCGGTGATGTAT
GCCCCCACCTCGGGCCTGGGTGATGGCAGCCTCACCGTGCTGAATGCCTTCTCCCAGGCACCATCCACCA
TGCAGGTGTCACACAGCCAGGTCCAGGAGCCAGGTGGCGTCCCCCAGGTGTTCCTGACAGCATCATCTGG
GACAGTGCAGATCCCTGTTTCAGCAGTTCAGCTCCACCAGATGGCTGTGATAGGGCAGCAGGCCGGGAGC
AGCAGCAACCTCACCGAGCTACAGGTGGTGAACCTGGACACCGCCCACAGCACCAAGAGTGAATAGTAAT
GAACTAGTCCGTAACTTGAAAGTATTTCGATTTCTTGGCTTTATATATCTTGTGGAAAGGACGAGCTGGG
TCGGACTAAGCGGGTCTG
