>Addgene plasmid #142651 | TFORF0584 | depositor partial sequence | sequence record 280092 | Barcode
GCTGGGTCGGACTAAGCGGGTCTG
